>Addgene plasmid #224752 | pGEMHE:mTREK-1 (S131C/C159A/C219A) | addgene full sequence | sequence record 445058 | Addgene NGS Result
GAAGATCCTTTGATCTTTTCTACGGGGTCTGACGCTCAGTGGAACGAAAACTCACGTTAAGGGATTTTGG
TCATGAGATTATCAAAAAGGATCTTCACCTAGATCCTTTTAAATTAAAAATGAAGTTTTAAATCAATCTA
AAGTATATATGAGTAAACTTGGTCTGACAGTTACCAATGCTTAATCAGTGAGGCACCTATCTCAGCGATC
TGTCTATTTCGTTCATCCATAGTTGCCTGACTCCCCGTCGTGTAGATAACTACGATACGGGAGGGCTTAC
CATCTGGCCCCAGTGCTGCAATGATACCGCGAGACCCACGCTCACCGGCTCCAGATTTATCAGCAATAAA
CCAGCCAGCCGGAAGGGCCGAGCGCAGAAGTGGTCCTGCAACTTTATCCGCCTCCATCCAGTCTATTAAT
TGTTGCCGGGAAGCTAGAGTAAGTAGTTCGCCAGTTAATAGTTTGCGCAACGTTGTTGCCATTGCTACAG
GCATCGTGGTGTCACGCTCGTCGTTTGGTATGGCTTCATTCAGCTCCGGTTCCCAACGATCAAGGCGAGT
TACATGATCCCCCATGTTGTGCAAAAAAGCGGTTAGCTCCTTCGGTCCTCCGATCGTTGTCAGAAGTAAG
TTGGCCGCAGTGTTATCACTCATGGTTATGGCAGCACTGCATAATTCTCTTACTGTCATGCCATCCGTAA
GATGCTTTTCTGTGACTGGTGAGTACTCAACCAAGTCATTCTGAGAATAGTGTATGCGGCGACCGAGTTG
CTCTTGCCCGGCGTCAATACGGGATAATACCGCGCCACATAGCAGAACTTTAAAAGTGCTCATCATTGGA
AAACGTTCTTCGGGGCGAAAACTCTCAAGGATCTTACCGCTGTTGAGATCCAGTTCGATGTAACCCACTC
GTGCACCCAACTGATCTTCAGCATCTTTTACTTTCACCAGCGTTTCTGGGTGAGCAAAAACAGGAAGGCA
AAATGCCGCAAAAAAGGGAATAAGGGCGACACGGAAATGTTGAATACTCATACTCTTCCTTTTTCAATAT
TATTGAAGCATTTATCAGGGTTATTGTCTCATGAGCGGATACATATTTGAATGTATTTAGAAAAATAAAC
AAATAGGGGTTCCGCGCACATTTCCCCGAAAAGTGCCACCTGACGTCTAAGAAACCATTATTATCATGAC
ATTAACCTATAAAAATAGGCGTATCACGAGGCCCTTTCGTCTCGCGCGTTTCGGTGATGACGGTGAAAAC
CTCTGACACATGCAGCTCCCGGAGACGGTCACAGCTTGTCTGTAAGCGGATGCCGGGAGCAGACAAGCCC
GTCAGGGCGCGTCAGCGGGTGTTGGCGGGTGTCGGGGCTGGCTTAACTATGCGGCATCAGAGCAGATTGT
ACTGAGAGTGCACCATATGCGGTGTGAAATACCGCACAGATGCGTAAGGAGAAAATACCGCATCAGGCGC
CATTCGCCATTCAGGCTGCGCAACTGTTGGGAAGGGCGATCGGTGCGGGCCTCTTCGCTATTACGCCAGC
TGGCGAAAGGGGGATGTGCTGCAAGGCGATTAAGTTGGGTAACGCCAGGGTTTTCCCAGTCACGACGTTG
TAAAACGACGGCCAGTGAATTGTAATACGACTCACTATAGGGCGAATTAATTCGAGCTCGGTACCCAGCT
TGCTTGTTCTTTTTGCAGAAGCTCAGAATAAACGCTCAACTTTGGCAGATCAATTCCCCGGGGATCCGAA
TTCTCTAGAGCAAGCTTATGGCGGCCCCTGACTTGCTGGATCCCAAGTCTGCTGCTCAGAACTCCAAACC
GAGGCTCTCATTCTCCTCAAAACCCACCGTGCTTGCTTCCCGGGTGGAGAGTGACTCGGCCATTAATGTT
ATGAAATGGAAGACGGTCTCCACGATTTTCCTGGTGGTCGTCCTCTACCTGATCATCGGAGCCACGGTGT
TCAAGGCATTGGAGCAGCCTCAGGAGATTTCCCAGAGGACCACCATTGTGATCCAGAAGCAGACCTTCAT
AGCCCAGCATGCCTGCGTCAACTCCACCGAGCTGGACGAACTCATCCAGCAAATAGTGGCAGCAATAAAC
GCAGGAATTATCCCCTTAGGAAACAGCTCCAATCAAGTTAGTCACTGGGACCTCGGATGCTCTTTCTTCT
TTGCTGGTACTGTTATCACAACCATAGGATTTGGAAACATCTCCCCACGAACTGAAGGTGGAAAAATATT
CGCCATCATCTATGCCTTGCTGGGAATTCCCCTCTTTGGCTTTCTACTGGCTGGGGTTGGTGATCAGCTA
GGAACTATATTTGGAAAAGGAATTGCCAAAGTGGAAGACACATTTATTAAGTGGAATGTTAGTCAGACGA
AGATTCGTATCATCTCCACCATCATCTTCATCCTGTTTGGCGCTGTCCTCTTTGTGGCTCTCCCTGCGGT
CATATTCAAGCACATAGAAGGCTGGAGCGCCCTGGACGCTATCTATTTTGTGGTTATCACTCTGACGACC
ATTGGATTTGGAGACTACGTGGCAGGTGGATCAGACATTGAATATCTGGACTTCTACAAGCCTGTGGTGT
GGTTCTGGATCCTCGTTGGGCTGGCCTACTTTGCAGCTGTTCTGAGCATGATTGGGGACTGGCTACGGGT
GATCTCTAAGAAGACGAAGGAAGAGGTGGGAGAGTTCAGAGCGCATGCCGCTGAGTGGACAGCCAATGTC
ACGGCCGAGTTCAAGGAAACGAGGAGGCGGCTGAGCGTGGAGATCTACGACAAGTTCCAGCGTGCCACAT
CCGTGAAGCGGAAGCTCTCCGCAGAGCTGGCGGGCAACCACAACCAGGAACTGACTCCGTGTCGTCGCAC
CCTGTCTGTGAACCACCTGACCAGCGAGAGGGAAGTCCTGCCTCCCTTGCTGAAGGCTGAGAGCATCTAT
CTGAACGGTCTGACACCACACTGTGCTGGTGAGGACATAGCTGTCATTGAGAACATGAAGTGACTCGAGT
CGACGGATCCGCGGCCCGCGCATGCCCATGGTCTCTAGCTTGATCTGGTTACCACTAAACCAGCCTCAAG
AACACCCGAATGGAGTCTCTAAGCTACATAATACCAACTTACACTTTACAAAATGTTGTCCCCCAAAATG
TAGCCATTCGTATCTGCTCCTAATAAAAAGAAAGTTTCTTCACATTCTAAAAAAAAAAAAAAAAAAAAAA
AAAAAACCCCCCCCCCCCCTGCAGGCGGCGCTTAAGTATCCGTACGACGTCCCGGACTACGCGTAAGAAT
TCGCGGCGCCTAGGGCGGCCGGCGCGGCTAGCTTGAGTATTCTATAGTGTCACCTAAATAGCTTGGCGTA
ATCATGGTCATAGCTGTTTCCTGTGTGAAATTGTTATCCGCTCACAATTCCACACAACATACGAGCCGGA
AGCATAAAGTGTAAAGCCTGGGGTGCCTAATGAGTGAGCTAACTCACATTAATTGCGTTGCGCTCACTGC
CCGCTTTCCAGTCGGGAAACCTGTCGTGCCAGCTGCATTAATGAATCGGCCAACGCGCGGGGAGAGGCGG
TTTGCGTATTGGGCGCTCTTCCGCTTCCTCGCTCACTGACTCGCTGCGCTCGGTCGTTCGGCTGCGGCGA
GCGGTATCAGCTCACTCAAAGGCGGTAATACGGTTATCCACAGAATCAGGGGATAACGCAGGAAAGAACA
TGTGAGCAAAAGGCCAGCAAAAGGCCAGGAACCGTAAAAAGGCCGCGTTGCTGGCGTTTTTCCATAGGCT
CCGCCCCCCTGACGAGCATCACAAAAATCGACGCTCAAGTCAGAGGTGGCGAAACCCGACAGGACTATAA
AGATACCAGGCGTTTCCCCCTGGAAGCTCCCTCGTGCGCTCTCCTGTTCCGACCCTGCCGCTTACCGGAT
ACCTGTCCGCCTTTCTCCCTTCGGGAAGCGTGGCGCTTTCTCATAGCTCACGCTGTAGGTATCTCAGTTC
GGTGTAGGTCGTTCGCTCCAAGCTGGGCTGTGTGCACGAACCCCCCGTTCAGCCCGACCGCTGCGCCTTA
TCCGGTAACTATCGTCTTGAGTCCAACCCGGTAAGACACGACTTATCGCCACTGGCAGCAGCCACTGGTA
ACAGGATTAGCAGAGCGAGGTATGTAGGCGGTGCTACAGAGTTCTTGAAGTGGTGGCCTAACTACGGCTA
CACTAGAAGAACAGTATTTGGTATCTGCGCTCTGCTGAAGCCAGTTACCTTCGGAAAAAGAGTTGGTAGC
TCTTGATCCGGCAAACAAACCACCGCTGGTAGCGGTGGTTTTTTTGTTTGCAAGCAGCAGATTACGCGCA
GAAAAAAAGGATCTCAA
Features (pLannotate 1.2.2; 17 found; start..end, strand, type, name):
    171..1031    -  CDS            AmpR: β-lactamase; bla; confers resistance to ampicillin, carbenicillin, and related antibiotics
   1032..1136    -  promoter       AmpR promoter: bla
   1231..1266    +  CDS            rop (fragment): Rop protein, which maintains plasmids at low copy number; rop
   1368..1467    +  misc_feature   bom (fragment): basis of mobility region from pBR322
   1473..1630    -  CDS            lacZα (fragment): LacZα fragment of β-galactosidase; lacZ fragment
   1633..1651    +  promoter       T7 promoter: promoter for bacteriophage T7 RNA polymerase
   1659..1676    +  misc_feature   MCS (fragment): pUC18/19 multiple cloning site
   1683..1725    +  5'UTR          Xenopus globin 5'-UTR: translational enhancer from the 5'-UTR of the major beta-globin gene of Xenopus laevis
   1771..3000    +  CDS            Kcnk2: KCNK2_MOUSE - Experimental evidence at protein level: Swiss-Prot protein existence level 1. Ion channel that contributes to passive transmembrane potassium transport. Reversibly converts between a voltage-insensitive potassium leak channel and a voltage-dependent outward rectifying potassium channel in a phosphorylation-dependent manner. In astrocytes, forms mostly heterodimeric potassium channels with KCNK1, with only a minor proportion of functional channels containing homodimeric KCNK2 (PubMed:24496152). In astrocytes, the heterodimer formed by KCNK1 and KCNK2 is required for rapid glutamat
   3068..3193    +  3'UTR          Xenopus globin 3'-UTR: 3'-UTR of the major beta-globin gene of Xenopus laevis
   3257..3279    +  CDS            3xHA (fragment): three tandem HA epitope tags
   3331..3349    -  promoter       SP6 promoter: promoter for bacteriophage SP6 RNA polymerase
   3391..3407    -  protein_bind   lac operator: The lac repressor binds to the lac operator to inhibit transcription in E. coli. This inhibition can be relieved by adding lactose or isopropyl-β-D-thiogalactopyranoside (IPTG). lac repressor encoded by lacI
   3415..3445    -  promoter       lac promoter: promoter for the E. coli lac operon
   3460..3481    -  protein_bind   CAP binding site: CAP binding activates transcription in the presence of cAMP. E. coli catabolite activator protein
   3494..3586    -  CDS            lacI (fragment): lac repressor; lacI; The lac repressor binds to the lac operator to inhibit transcription in E. coli. This inhibition can be relieved by adding lactose or isopropyl-β-D-thiogalactopyranoside (IPTG).
   3769..4357    -  rep_origin     ori: high-copy-number ColE1/pMB1/pBR322/pUC origin of replication
