[The description below was written by a language model from this plasmid's Addgene catalogue record and pLannotate feature annotations shown in this document.]
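Description:
pGEMHE:mTREK-1 (S131C/C159A/C219A) is a 4,357-nt bacterial plasmid built on the pGEMHE backbone. It serves as a template for in vitro transcription of mRNA destined for expression in oocytes. It is propagated in E. coli as a high-copy plasmid through a ColE1/pUC-type origin and is selected with ampicillin via the β-lactamase gene and its native promoter. The remaining backbone annotations are short remnants of the pGEM/pUC lineage: fragments of lacZα, lacI, rop and bom, plus the lac promoter, operator and CAP site. None of these has a stated role in the construct's use. A 23-nt match to a 3xHA tag lies downstream of the 3′ UTR, outside the coding region, so it is most likely a spurious or vestigial hit rather than a functional epitope tag.

The payload is the mouse Kcnk2 coding sequence, which encodes the two-pore-domain (K2P) potassium channel TREK-1. It was cloned between HindIII and XhoI sites, and the insert is recorded as 1,236 bp. The channel carries three substitutions: S131C introduces a cysteine, while C159A and C219A remove two native cysteines. A T7 promoter drives sense-strand transcription. The open reading frame is flanked by the 5′ and 3′ untranslated regions of Xenopus laevis β-globin, which are included in this vector family to improve translation and stability of the injected transcript in oocytes. An SP6 promoter sits downstream in the opposite orientation.

The associated publication concerns covalent chemogenetic activators of K2P channels. That context suggests the engineered cysteine serves as a ligand attachment site, although the record does not explicitly state the rationale for each mutation.
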