Addgene plasmid #224752: pGEMHE:mTREK-1 (S131C/C159A/C219A)
Purpose: In vitro transcription for Oocyte expression of mTREK-1 (S131C/C159A/C219A)
Depositing lab: Dan Minor. Depositing organization: University of California, San Francisco (UCSF). Publication: Development of covalent chemogenetic K(2P) channel activators. Deal PE, Lee H, Mondal A, Lolicato M, Mendonca PRF, Black H, Jang S, El-Hilali X, Bryant C, Isacoff EY, Renslo AR, Minor DL Jr. Cell Chem Biol. 2024 Jul 18;31(7):1305-1323.e9. doi: 10.1016/j.chembiol.2024.06.006. PubMed 39029456.
Backbone
  Vector backbone: pGEMHE
  Vector type: In vitro transcription for Oocyte expression
Growth in bacteria
  Bacterial resistance: Ampicillin, 100 μg/mL
  Growth temperature: 37°C
  Growth strain: DH5alpha
  Copy number: High Copy
Gene/Insert
  Gene/Insert name: Potassium channel subfamily K member 2 (alt names: Kcnk2; TREK-1)
  Species: M. musculus (mouse)
  Insert size (bp): 1236
  Mutation: S131C/C159A/C219A
  Entrez Gene: Kcnk2 (a.k.a. A430027H14Rik, TREK-1)
  Promoter: T7
  Cloning method: Restriction Enzyme; 5′ cloning site Hind III (not destroyed); 3′ cloning site XhoI (not destroyed)
  Sequencing primers: 5′ TAATACGACTCACTATAGGG; 3′ TCGGGTGTTCTTGAGGCTGG
Terms and licenses: Academic/Nonprofit Terms; Industry Terms: Not Available to Industry
How to cite: pGEMHE:mTREK-1 (S131C/C159A/C219A) was a gift from Dan Minor (Addgene plasmid # 224752 ; http://n2t.net/addgene:224752 ; RRID:Addgene_224752)
